>Addgene plasmid #34182 | KHBD00020 | depositor partial sequence | sequence record 40749 | KHBD00020 sequence 579 bps
ATGGGCCGCAAAAAAATTCAAATATCACGCATCACCGATGAACGCAATCGGCAGGTGACCTTCAACAAGC
GCAAGTTCGGCGTGATGAAGAAGGCCTACGAGCTGTCCGTGCTCTGCGACTGCGAGATCGCCCTGATCAT
CTTCTCGTCGAGCAACAAGCTGTACCAGTACGCCAGCACCGACATGGATCGCGTCCTGCTCAAGTACACC
GAGTACAACGAGCCCCACGAGTCCCTCACCAACAAGAACATCATCGAGAAGGAGAACAAGAACGGCGTGA
TGTCGCCGGACTCGCCCGAAGCCGAAACGGACTACACACTCACTCCGCGAACGGAGGCCAAGTACAACAA
GATCGACGAGGAGTTCCAGAACATGATGCAGCGCAACCAGATGGCCATCGGCGGTGCGGGTGCCCCTCGC
CAGCTTCCAAACAGCAGCTACACGCTGCCCGTTTCTGTTCCGGTGCCGGGATCTTACGGCGACAACCTGC
TGCAGGCCAGTCCACAGATGTCCCACACCAACATCAGCCCCCGTCCATCGAGTTCGGAGACGGATTCAGG
TGGGATGTCCCTGATAAGT
