>Addgene plasmid #34182 | KHBD00020 | addgene partial sequence | sequence record 41650 | M13-Rev 5'-CAGGAAACAGCTATGACC-3'
AATAATGATTTTATTTTGACTGATAGTGACCTGTTCGTTGCNACAAATTGATAAGCAATGCTTTCTTATA
ATGCCAACTTTGTACAAGAAAGTTGGCAAACTTATCAGGGACATCCCACCTGAATCCGTCTCCGAACTCG
ATGGACGGGGGCTGATGTTGGTGTGGGACATCTGTGGACTGGCCTGCAGCAGGTTGTCGCCGTAAGATCC
CGGCACCGGAACAGAAACGGGCAGCGTGTAGCTGCTGTTTGGAAGCTGGCGAGGGGCACCCGCACCGCCG
ATGGCCATCTGGTTGCGCTGCATCATGTTCTGGAACTCCTCGTCGATCTTGTTGTACTTGGCCTCCGTTC
GCGGAGTGAGTGTGTAGTCCGTTTCGGCTTCGGGCGAGTCCGGCGACATCACGCCGTTCTTGTTCTCCTT
CTCGATGATGTTCTTGTTGGTGAGGGACTCGTGGGGCTCGTTGTACTCGGTGTACTTGAGCAGGACGCGA
TCCATGTCGGTGCTGGCGTACTGGTACAGCTTGTTGCTCGACGAGAAGATGATCAGGGCGATCTCGCAGT
CGCAGAGCACGGACAGCTCGNAGGCCTTCTTCATCACGCNGAACTTGCGCTTGTTGAAGGTCACCTG
