[The description below was written by a language model from this plasmid's Addgene catalogue record.]
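Description:
KHBD00020 is a Gateway entry-type clone built in the pDONR221 donor vector backbone, carrying coding sequence from the Drosophila melanogaster gene CG1429, better known as Mef2 (Myocyte enhancing factor 2), a transcription factor. It is a high-copy plasmid propagated in standard E. coli cloning strains and selected with kanamycin. The recorded backbone contributes about 2.5 kb after recombination, and the insert is listed as 579 bp. The record does not say whether this corresponds to a particular isoform, a full-length ORF or a partial coding region. No feature table is provided, so the exact positions of the recombination sites and other backbone elements are not documented here. In a pDONR221-derived clone, the insert normally replaces the ccdB/chloramphenicol counter-selection cassette and ends up flanked by attL sites, with M13 forward and reverse primer sites on either side for sequence verification, consistent with the sequencing primers listed.

As a donor-vector clone, the plasmid contains no promoter intended to express the insert. Instead it serves as a shuttle from which the Mef2 sequence can be moved by LR recombination into any compatible Gateway destination vector. The depositor notes that ORFs in this collection were cloned open-ended, without a stop codon, which allows in-frame C-terminal fusions to tags or domains supplied by the destination vector. The clone belongs to a collection of Drosophila ORFs assembled for automated protein–DNA interaction screening of fly regulatory elements, where such entry clones supply the transcription factor coding sequences for transfer into the vectors used in those screens.
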