Addgene plasmid #34182: KHBD00020
Depositing lab: Bart Deplancke. Depositing organization: Swiss Federal Institute of Technology (EPFL). Publication: Automated protein-DNA interaction screening of Drosophila regulatory elements. Korneel Hens, Jean-Daniel Feuz, Alina Isakova, Antonina Lagovitina, Andreas Massouras, Julien Bryois, Patrick Callaerts, Susan E. Celniker, Bart Deplancke. Nat Methods. 2011 Oct 30;8(12):1065-70. 10.1038/nmeth.1763 PubMed 22037703.
Backbone
  Vector backbone: pDONR221
  Backbone manufacturer: Invitrogen
  Backbone size w/o insert (bp): 2536
  Vector type: Gateway Donor Vector
Growth in bacteria
  Bacterial resistance: Kanamycin, 50 μg/mL
  Growth temperature: 37°C
  Growth strain: DH5alpha
  Copy number: High Copy
Gene/Insert
  Gene/Insert name: CG1429 (alt names: FBgn0011656; Mef2; Myocyte enhancing factor 2)
  Species: D. melanogaster (fly)
  Insert size (bp): 579
  Entrez Gene: Mef2 (a.k.a. Dmel_CG1429, 22.21, BEST:SD04091, C, CG1429, D-MEF2, D-Mef2, D-mef2, DMEF-2, DMEF2, DMedf2, DMef-2, DMef2, Dmef, Dmef-2, Dmef2, Dmel\CG1429, MEF-2, MEF2, Mef, Mef-2, SD04091, dMEF2, dMEf2, dMef2, dmef2, l(2)46CFr, mb247, mef, mef-2, mef2, mef2c)
  Cloning method: Gateway Cloning
  Sequencing primers: 5′ M13F; 3′ M13R
Terms and licenses: Academic/Nonprofit Terms; Industry Terms: Not Available to Industry
Depositor comments: Please note that the ORFs in this collection were cloned open-ended (without a stop codon).
How to cite: KHBD00020 was a gift from Bart Deplancke (Addgene plasmid # 34182 ; http://n2t.net/addgene:34182 ; RRID:Addgene_34182)
